Addgene plasmid #174805: pET28_6xHis-PARP1-Zn2
Purpose: Bacterial expression of isolated PARP1 Zn2 domain
Depositing lab: Joan Conaway. Depositing organization: Stowers Institute for Medical Research. Publication: Multiple roles for PARP1 in ALC1-dependent nucleosome remodeling. Ooi SK, Sato S, Tomomori-Sato C, Zhang Y, Wen Z, Banks CAS, Washburn MP, Unruh JR, Florens L, Conaway RC, Conaway JW. Proc Natl Acad Sci U S A. 2021 Sep 7;118(36). pii: 2107277118. doi: 10.1073/pnas.2107277118. PubMed 34465625.
Backbone
  Vector backbone: pET28
  Vector type: Bacterial Expression
Growth in bacteria
  Bacterial resistance: Kanamycin, 50 μg/mL
  Growth temperature: 37°C
  Growth strain: DH5alpha
  Copy number: Low Copy
Gene/Insert
  Gene/Insert name: PARP1-Zn2
  Species: H. sapiens (human)
  Entrez Gene: PARP1 (a.k.a. ADPRT, ADPRT 1, ADPRT1, ARTD1, PARP, PARP-1, PARS, PPOL, Poly-PARP, pADPRT-1)
  Tag / fusion protein: 6xHis (N terminal on backbone)
  Cloning method: Gibson Cloning
Terms and licenses: Academic/Nonprofit Terms; Industry Terms: Not Available to Industry
Depositor comments: Protein residues 97-213
How to cite: pET28_6xHis-PARP1-Zn2 was a gift from Joan Conaway (Addgene plasmid # 174805 ; http://n2t.net/addgene:174805 ; RRID:Addgene_174805)
