[The description below was written by a language model from this plasmid's Addgene catalogue record and the feature table of its GenBank file.]
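Description:
pET28_6xHis-PARP1-Zn2 is a 5,640 bp bacterial expression plasmid built on the pET28 backbone for producing the isolated second zinc-finger (Zn2) domain of human PARP1 in E. coli. It is selected with kanamycin through the aph(3')-Ia aminoglycoside phosphotransferase gene. It replicates from a ColE1/pBR322-type origin accompanied by the bom region and the rop gene, which keeps copy number down, consistent with the low-copy designation in the catalogue entry. An f1 phage origin is also present, a standard backbone element that permits single-stranded DNA production.

The insert, introduced by Gibson cloning, encodes PARP1 residues 97–213 according to the depositor. The feature table does not annotate the insert itself, but it would lie between the annotated tag region and the T7 terminator. Expression is driven by a T7 promoter immediately followed by a lac operator, with the efficient T7 gene 10 ribosome binding site upstream of the open reading frame. The plasmid carries its own lacI gene and promoter, so lac repressor holds transcription off until IPTG or lactose is added. Expression also requires a host that supplies T7 RNA polymerase. The protein is made with a backbone-encoded N-terminal 6xHis tag for metal-affinity purification, followed by a thrombin recognition site that allows the tag to be removed after purification.

The construct is intended for recombinant production of this single PARP1 domain. It was deposited as part of a set of PARP and ALC1 plasmids associated with a study of PARP1's roles in ALC1-dependent nucleosome remodeling.
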