LOCUS       Exported 5640 bp ds-DNA circular SYN 23-SEP-2021
DEFINITION  Bacterial expression of isolated PARP1 Zn2 domain.
ACCESSION   .
VERSION     .
KEYWORDS    pET28_6xHis-PARP1-Zn2
SOURCE      synthetic DNA construct
  ORGANISM  synthetic DNA construct
REFERENCE   1 (bases 1 to 5640)
  TITLE     PARP and ALC1 plasmids
REFERENCE   2 (bases 1 to 5640)
  AUTHORS   .
  TITLE     Direct Submission
  JOURNAL   Exported Sep 23, 2021 from SnapGene Server 1.1.58
            http://www.snapgene.com
FEATURES             Location/Qualifiers
     source          1..5640
                     /organism="synthetic DNA construct"
                     /mol_type="other DNA"
     primer_bind     1..20
                     /label=T7
                     /note="T7 promoter, forward primer"
     promoter        1..19
                     /label=T7 promoter
                     /note="promoter for bacteriophage T7 RNA polymerase"
     protein_bind    20..44
                     /label=lac operator
                     /bound_moiety="lac repressor encoded by lacI"
                     /note="The lac repressor binds to the lac operator to
                     inhibit transcription in E. coli. This inhibition can be
                     relieved by adding lactose or
                     isopropyl-beta-D-thiogalactopyranoside (IPTG)."
     RBS             59..81
                     /note="efficient ribosome binding site from bacteriophage
                     T7 gene 10 (Olins and Rangwala, 1989)"
     CDS             100..117
                     /codon_start=1
                     /product="6xHis affinity tag"
                     /label=6xHis
                     /translation="HHHHHH"
     CDS             127..144
                     /codon_start=1
                     /product="thrombin recognition and cleavage site"
                     /label=thrombin site
                     /translation="LVPRGS"
     primer_bind     complement(575..593)
                     /label=T7 Term
                     /note="T7 terminator, reverse primer"
     terminator      589..636
                     /label=T7 terminator
                     /note="transcription terminator for bacteriophage T7 RNA
                     polymerase"
     rep_origin      673..1128
                     /direction=RIGHT
                     /label=f1 ori
                     /note="f1 bacteriophage origin of replication; arrow
                     indicates direction of (+) strand synthesis"
     primer_bind     complement(760..779)
                     /label=F1ori-R
                     /note="F1 origin, reverse primer"
     primer_bind     970..991
                     /label=F1ori-F
                     /note="F1 origin, forward primer"
     CDS             complement(1220..2035)
                     /codon_start=1
                     /gene="aph(3')-Ia"
                     /product="aminoglycoside phosphotransferase"
                     /label=KanR
                     /note="confers resistance to kanamycin in bacteria or G418
                     (Geneticin(R)) in eukaryotes"
                     /translation="MSHIQRETSCSRPRLNSNMDADLYGYKWARDNVGQSGATIYRLYG
                     KPDAPELFLKHGKGSVANDVTDEMVRLNWLTEFMPLPTIKHFIRTPDDAWLLTTAIPGK
                     TAFQVLEEYPDSGENIVDALAVFLRRLHSIPVCNCPFNSDRVFRLAQAQSRMNNGLVDA
                     SDFDDERNGWPVEQVWKEMHKLLPFSPDSVVTHGDFSLDNLIFDEGKLIGCIDVGRVGI
                     ADRYQDLAILWNCLGEFSPSLQKRLFQKYGIDNPDMNKLQFHLMLDEFF"
     primer_bind     1943..1962
                     /label=Kan-R
                     /note="Kanamycin resistance gene, reverse primer"
     primer_bind     2027..2046
                     /label=pENTR-R
                     /note="pENTR vectors, reverse primer"
     rep_origin      2157..2745
                     /direction=RIGHT
                     /label=ori
                     /note="high-copy-number ColE1/pMB1/pBR322/pUC origin of
                     replication"
     primer_bind     2646..2665
                     /label=pBR322ori-F
                     /note="pBR322 origin, forward primer"
     primer_bind     2899..2916
                     /label=L4440
                     /note="L4440 vector, forward primer"
     misc_feature    2931..3070
                     /label=bom
                     /note="basis of mobility region from pBR322"
     primer_bind     complement(2996..3015)
                     /label=pRS-marker
                     /note="pRS vectors, use to sequence yeast selectable
                     marker"
     primer_bind     3156..3178
                     /label=pGEX 3'
                     /note="pGEX vectors, reverse primer"
     CDS             complement(3172..3363)
                     /codon_start=1
                     /gene="rop"
                     /product="Rop protein, which maintains plasmids at low copy
                     number"
                     /label=rop
                     /translation="MTKQEKTALNMARFIRSQTLTLLEKLNELDADEQADICESLHDHA
                     DELYRSCLARFGDDGENL"
     CDS             complement(4172..5254)
                     /codon_start=1
                     /gene="lacI"
                     /product="lac repressor"
                     /label=lacI
                     /note="The lac repressor binds to the lac operator to
                     inhibit transcription in E. coli. This inhibition can be
                     relieved by adding lactose or
                     isopropyl-beta-D-thiogalactopyranoside (IPTG)."
                     /translation="MKPVTLYDVAEYAGVSYQTVSRVVNQASHVSAKTREKVEAAMAEL
                     NYIPNRVAQQLAGKQSLLIGVATSSLALHAPSQIVAAIKSRADQLGASVVVSMVERSGV
                     EACKAAVHNLLAQRVSGLIINYPLDDQDAIAVEAACTNVPALFLDVSDQTPINSIIFSH
                     EDGTRLGVEHLVALGHQQIALLAGPLSSVSARLRLAGWHKYLTRNQIQPIAEREGDWSA
                     MSGFQQTMQMLNEGIVPTAMLVANDQMALGAMRAITESGLRVGADISVVGYDDTEDSSC
                     YIPPLTTIKQDFRLLGQTSVDRLLQLSQGQAVKGNQLLPVSLVKRKTTLAPNTQTASPR
                     ALADSLMQLARQVSRLESGQ"
     primer_bind     5216..5235
                     /label=LacI-R
                     /note="LacI, reverse primer"
     promoter        complement(5255..5332)
                     /gene="lacI"
                     /label=lacI promoter
     primer_bind     5538..5557
                     /label=pBRrevBam
                     /note="pBR322 vectors, tet region, downstream of BamHI,
                     reverse primer"
ORIGIN
        1 taatacgact cactataggg gaattgtgag cggataacaa ttcccctcta gaaataattt
       61 tgtttaactt taagaaggag atataccatg ggcagcagcc atcatcatca tcatcacagc
      121 agcggcctgg tgccgcgcgg cagccatatg aaaggccagg atggaattgg tagcaaggca
      181 gagaagactc tgggtgactt tgcagcagag tatgccaagt ccaacagaag tacgtgcaag
      241 gggtgtatgg agaagataga aaagggccag gtgcgcctgt ccaagaagat ggtggacccg
      301 gagaagccac agctaggcat gattgaccgc tggtaccatc caggctgctt tgtcaagaac
      361 agggaggagc tgggtttccg gcccgagtac agtgcgagtc agctcaaggg cttcagcctc
      421 cttgctacag aggataagga agccctgaag aagcagctcc caggagtcaa gagtgaagga
      481 aagagaaaag gcgatgaggt gtaactcgag caccaccacc actgagatcc ggctgctaac
      541 aaagcccgaa aggaagctga gttggctgct gccaccgctg agcaataact agcataaccc
      601 cttggggcct ctaaacgggt cttgaggggt tttttgctga aaggaggaac tatatccgga
      661 ttggcgaatg ggnnnnnnnn nnnnnnnnnn nnnnnnnnnn nnnnnnnnnn nnnnnnnnnn
      721 nnnnnnnnnn nnnnnnnnnn nnnnnnnnnn nnnnnnnnnn nnnnnnnnnn nnnnnnnnnn
      781 nnnnnnnnnn nnnnnncnnn nnnnnnnnnn nnnnnnnnnn nnnnnnnnnn nnnnnnnnnn
      841 nnnnnnnnnn nnnnnnnnnn nnnnnnnnnn nnnnnnnnnn nnnnnnnnan nnnnnnnnnn
      901 nnnnnnnnnn nnnnnnnnnn nnnnnnnnnn nnnnnnnncc tttgacgttg gagtccacgt
      961 tctttnnnnn nnnnnnnnnn nnnnnnnnnn nnnnnnnnnn nnaccctatc tcggtctatt
     1021 cttttgattt ataagggatt ttgccgattt cggcctattg gttaaaaaat gagctgattt
     1081 aacaaaaatt taacgcgaat tttaacaaaa tattaacgct tacaatttag gtggcacttt
     1141 tcggggaaat gtgcgcggaa cccctatttg tttatttttc taaatacatt caaatatgta
     1201 tccgctcatg aattaattct tagaaaaact catcgagcat caaatgaaac tgcaatttat
     1261 tcatatcagg attatcaata ccatattttt gaaaaagccg tttctgtaat gaaggagaaa
     1321 actcaccgag gcagttccat aggatggcaa gatcctggta tcggtctgcg attccgactc
     1381 gtccaacatc aatacaacct attaatttcc cctcgtcaaa aataaggtta tcaagtgaga
     1441 aatcaccatg agtgacgact gaatccggtg agaatggcaa aagtttatgc atttctttcc
     1501 agacttgttc aacaggccag ccattacgct cgtcatcaaa atcactcgca tcaaccaaac
     1561 cgttattcat tcgtgattgc gcctgagcga gacgaaatac gcgatcgctg ttaaaaggac
     1621 aattacaaac aggaatcgaa tgcaaccggc gcaggaacac tgccagcgca tcaacaatat
     1681 tttcacctga atcaggatat tcttctaata cctggaatgc tgttttcccg gggatcgcag
     1741 tggtgagtaa ccatgcatca tcaggagtac ggataaaatg cttgatggtc ggaagaggca
     1801 taaattccgt cagccagttt agtctgacca tctcatctgt aacatcattg gcaacgctac
     1861 ctttgccatg tttcagaaac aactctggcg catcgggctt cccatacaat cgatagattg
     1921 tcgcacctga ttgcccgaca ttatcgcgag cccatttata cccatataaa tcagcatcca
     1981 tgttggaatt taatcgcggc ctagagcaag acgtttcccg ttgaatatgg ctcataacac
     2041 cccttgtatt actgtttatg taagcagaca gttttattgt tcatgaccaa aatcccttaa
     2101 cgtgagtttt cgttccactg agcgtcagac cccgtagaaa agatcaaagg atcttcttga
     2161 gatccttttt ttctgcgcgt aatctgctgc ttgcaaacaa aaaaaccacc gctaccagcg
     2221 gtggtttgtt tgccggatca agagctacca actctttttc cgaaggtaac tggcttcagc
     2281 agagcgcaga taccaaatac tgtccttcta gtgtagccgt agttaggcca ccacttcaag
     2341 aactctgtag caccgcctac atacctcgct ctgctaatcc tgttaccagt ggctgctgcc
     2401 agtggcgata agtcgtgtct taccgggttg gactcaagac gatagttacc ggataaggcg
     2461 cagcggtcgg gctgaacggg gggttcgtgc acacagccca gcttggagcg aacgacctac
     2521 accgaactga gatacctaca gcgtgagcta tgagaaagcg ccacgcttcc cgaagggaga
     2581 aaggcggaca ggtatccggt aagcggcagg gtcggaacag gagagcgcac gagggagctt
     2641 ccagggggaa acgcctggta tctttatagt cctgtcgggt ttcgccacct ctgacttgag
     2701 cgtcgatttt tgtgatgctc gtcagggggg cggagcctat ggaaaaacgc cagcaacgcg
     2761 gcctttttac ggttcctggc cttttgctgg ccttttgctc acatgttctt tcctgcgtta
     2821 tcccctgatt ctgtggataa ccgtattacc gcctttgagt gagctgatac cgctcgccgc
     2881 agccgaacga ccgagcgcag cgagtcagtg agcgaggaag cggaagagcg cctgatgcgg
     2941 tattttctcc ttacgcatct gtgcggtatt tcacaccgca atggtgcact ctcagtacaa
     3001 tctgctctga tgccgcatag ttaagccagt atacactccg ctatcgctac gtgactgggt
     3061 catggctgcg ccccgacacc cgccaacacc cgctgacgcg ccctgacggg cttgtctgct
     3121 cccggcatcc gcttacagac aagctgtgac cgtctccggg agctgcatgt gtcagaggtt
     3181 ttcaccgtca tcaccgaaac gcgcgaggca gctgcggtaa agctcatcag cgtggtcgtg
     3241 aagcgattca cagatgtctg cctgttcatc cgcgtccagc tcgttgagtt tctccagaag
     3301 cgttaatgtc tggcttctga taaagcgggc catgttaagg gcggtttttt cctgtttggt
     3361 cactgatgcc tccgtgtaag ggggatttct gttcatgggg gtaatgatac cgatgaaacg
     3421 agagaggatg ctcacgatac gggttactga tgatgaacat gcccggttac tggaacgttg
     3481 tgagggtaaa caactggcgg tatggatgcg gcgggaccag agaaaaatca ctcagggtca
     3541 atgccagcgc ttcgttaata cagatgtagg tgttccacag ggtagccagc agcatcctgc
     3601 gatgcagatc cggaacataa tggtgcaggg cgctgacttc cgcgtttcca gactttacga
     3661 aacacggaaa ccgaagacca ttcatgttgt tgctcaggtc gcagacgttt tgcagcagca
     3721 gtcgcttcac gttcgctcgc gtatcggtga ttcattctgc taaccagtaa ggcaaccccg
     3781 ccagcctagc cgggtcctca acgacaggag cacgatcatg cgcacccgtg gggccgccat
     3841 gccggcgata atggcctgct tctcgccgaa acgtttggtg gcgggaccag tgacgaaggc
     3901 ttgagcgagg gcgtgcaaga ttccgaatac cgcaagcgac aggccgatca tcgtcgcgct
     3961 ccagcgaaag cggtcctcgc cgaaaatgac ccagagcgct gccggcacct gtcctacgag
     4021 ttgcatgata aagaagacag tcataagtgc ggcgacgata gtcatgcccc gcgcccaccg
     4081 gaaggagctg actgggttga aggctctcaa gggcatcggt cgagatcccg gtgcctaatg
     4141 agtgagctaa cttacattaa ttgcgttgcg ctcactgccc gctttccagt cgggaaacct
     4201 gtcgtgccag ctgcattaat gaatcggcca acgcgcgggg agaggcggtt tgcgtattgg
     4261 gcgccagggt ggtttttctt ttcaccagtg agacgggcaa cagctgattg cccttcaccg
     4321 cctggccctg agagagttgc agcaagcggt ccacgctggt ttgccccagc aggcgaaaat
     4381 cctgtttgat ggtggttaac ggcgggatat aacatgagct gtcttcggta tcgtcgtatc
     4441 ccactaccga gatatccgca ccaacgcgca gcccggactc ggtaatggcg cgcattgcgc
     4501 ccagcgccat ctgatcgttg gcaaccagca tcgcagtggg aacgatgccc tcattcagca
     4561 tttgcatggt ttgttgaaaa ccggacatgg cactccagtc gccttcccgt tccgctatcg
     4621 gctgaatttg attgcgagtg agatatttat gccagccagc cagacgcaga cgcgccgaga
     4681 cagaacttaa tgggcccgct aacagcgcga tttgctggtg acccaatgcg accagatgct
     4741 ccacgcccag tcgcgtaccg tcttcatggg agaaaataat actgttgatg ggtgtctggt
     4801 cagagacatc aagaaataac gccggaacat tagtgcaggc agcttccaca gcaatggcat
     4861 cctggtcatc cagcggatag ttaatgatca gcccactgac gcgttgcgcg agaagattgt
     4921 gcaccgccgc tttacaggct tcgacgccgc ttcgttctac catcgacacc accacgctgg
     4981 cacccagttg atcggcgcga gatttaatcg ccgcgacaat ttgcgacggc gcgtgcaggg
     5041 ccagactgga ggtggcaacg ccaatcagca acgactgttt gcccgccagt tgttgtgcca
     5101 cgcggttggg aatgtaattc agctccgcca tcgccgcttc cactttttcc cgcgttttcg
     5161 cagaaacgtg gctggcctgg ttcaccacgc gggaaacggt ctgataagag acaccggcat
     5221 actctgcgac atcgtataac gttactggtt tcacattcac caccctgaat tgactctctt
     5281 ccgggcgcta tcatgccata ccgcgaaagg ttttgcgcca ttcgatggtg tccgggatct
     5341 cgacgctctc ccttatgcga ctcctgcatt aggaagcagc ccagtagtag gttgaggccg
     5401 ttgagcaccg ccgccgcaag gaatggtgca tgcaaggaga tggcgcccaa cagtcccccg
     5461 gccacggggc ctgccaccat acccacgccg aaacaagcgc tcatgagccc gaagtggcga
     5521 gcccgatctt ccccatcggt gatgtcggcg atataggcgc cagcaaccgc acctgtggcg
     5581 ccggtgatgc cggccacgat gcgtccggcg tagaggatcg agatctcgat cccgcgaaat
//
